>Addgene plasmid #25880 | (O75) FSP27/pLNCX2 | addgene partial sequence | sequence record 31932 | 25880 with CMV-F
TGGTTTAGTGAACCGTCAGATCCGCTAGCGCTACCGGACTCAGATCTCGAGCTCAAGCTTGGTACCGAGC
TCGGATCCACTAGTAACGGCCGCCAGTGTGCTGGAATTCGCCCTTGTCCAACACAATCCAACTGACAAGG
ATGGACTATGCCATGAAGTCTCTCAGCCTCCTGTACCCCAGGTCGCTGTCCAGGCATGTGGCAGTGAGCA
CGGCAGTGGTGACCCAACAGCTGGTGTCTAAGCCCAGCCGGGAGACCCCGAGGGCCAGGCCCTGTCGTGT
TAGCACCGCAGATCGGAAGGTTCGCAAAGGCATCATGGCTCACAGCTTGGAGGACCTCCTGAACAAGGTC
CAGGACATCTTGAAACTTAAAGACAAGCCCTTCTCCCTGGTGCTGGAGGAAGATGGCACAATCGTGGAGA
CAGAAGAATACTTCCAAGCCCTGGCAAAAGATACCATGTTCATGGTCCTGCTGAAGGGGCAGAAGTGGAA
GCCCCCATCAGAACAGCGCAAGAAGAGAGCCCAGCTAGCCCTTTCCCAGAAGCCAACTAAGAAGATCGAT
GTGGCCCGGGTAACCTTCGACCTGTACAAGCTGAACCCTCAGGACTTTATTGGCTGCCTGAACGTGAAGG
CAACCCTCTATGACACATACTCGCTTTCCTATGACCTGCACTGCTACAAGGCCAAGCGCATCGTGAAGGA
GATGCTCCGCTGGACCCTCTTCAGCATGCAGGCCACCGGTCACATGCTGCTTGGCACCTCCAGCTACATG
CAGCAGTTCCTGGATGCCACCGAGGAAGAACAGCCTGCCAAGGCCAAGCCCTCCTCCCTCCTCCCAGCCT
GTCTGAAGATGCTGCAATGAAGACCCGAGTCCTCAGAGGCCTTCCTTGGGCCATGGATGTGACCGGGGAC
C
