[The description below was written by a language model from this plasmid's Addgene catalogue record.]
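Description:
(O75) FSP27/pLNCX2 is a retroviral mammalian expression plasmid built on the commercial pLNCX2 backbone (about 6.1 kb without insert). It carries an insert of roughly 700 bp encoding mouse FSP27, the product of the Cidec gene (also known as CIDE-3). The insert was placed between HindIII and NotI sites, both of which remain intact, so the fragment can be excised or exchanged. In bacteria the plasmid is maintained as a high-copy replicon under ampicillin selection. In mammalian cells, neomycin resistance allows G418 selection of transduced or stably transfected populations.

No feature table accompanies the record, so the promoter is not explicitly listed. However, a CMV forward primer is given as the 5′ sequencing primer, which fits the standard pLNCX2 layout. In that layout, the 5′ LTR drives the packageable viral transcript and the neomycin resistance gene, while an internal CMV immediate-early promoter drives the cloned gene upstream of the 3′ LTR. Vectors of this type contain a packaging signal but lack the viral structural genes. They are therefore introduced into a packaging cell line that supplies gag, pol and env in trans, yielding replication-incompetent retrovirus that integrates the cassette into dividing target cells. No epitope tag or reporter fusion is recorded.

The record does not state a specific purpose. The design suits stable, constitutive overexpression of mouse FSP27/Cidec in mammalian cells. This protein is generally associated with lipid droplets and adipocyte lipid storage.
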