Addgene plasmid #25880: (O75) FSP27/pLNCX2
Depositing lab: Ormond MacDougald. Depositing organization: University of Michigan.
Backbone
  Vector backbone: pLNCX2
  Backbone manufacturer: Clontech
  Backbone size w/o insert (bp): 6100
  Vector type: Mammalian Expression, Retroviral
  Selectable markers: Neomycin (select with G418)
Growth in bacteria
  Bacterial resistance: Ampicillin, 100 μg/mL
  Growth temperature: 37°C
  Growth strain: DH5alpha
  Copy number: High Copy
Gene/Insert
  Gene/Insert name: FSP27
  Species: M. musculus (mouse)
  Insert size (bp): 700
  Entrez Gene: Cidec (a.k.a. CIDE-3, Fsp27)
  Cloning method: Restriction Enzyme; 5′ cloning site HindIII (not destroyed); 3′ cloning site NotI (not destroyed)
  Sequencing primers: 5′ CMV-F; 3′ pGEX3'
Terms and licenses: Academic/Nonprofit Terms; Industry Terms: Not Available to Industry
How to cite: (O75) FSP27/pLNCX2 was a gift from Ormond MacDougald (Addgene plasmid # 25880 ; http://n2t.net/addgene:25880 ; RRID:Addgene_25880)
